>Addgene plasmid #54253 | mEmerald-sEspin-C-18 | depositor partial sequence | sequence record 84397 | insert sequence
AGATCCGCTAGCGCTACCGGTCGCCACCATGGTGAGCAAGGGCGAGGAGCTGTTCACCGGGGTGGTGCCC
ATCCTGGTCGAGCTGGACGGCGACGTAAACGGCCACAAGTTCAGCGTGTCCGGCGAGGGCGAGGGCGATG
CCACCTACGGCAAGCTGACCCTGAAGTTCATCTGCACCACCGGCAAGCTGCCCGTGCCCTGGCCCACCCT
CGTGACCACCTTGACCTACGGCGTGCAGTGCTTCGCCCGCTACCCCGACCACATGAAGCAGCACGACTTC
TTCAAGTCCGCCATGCCCGAAGGCTACGTCCAGGAGCGCACCATCTTCTTCAAGGACGACGGCAACTACA
AGACCCGCGCCGAGGTGAAGTTCGAGGGCGACACCCTGGTGAACCGCATCGAGCTGAAGGGCATCGACTT
CAAGGAGGACGGCAACATCCTGGGGCACAAGCTGGAGTACAACTACAACAGCCACAAGGTCTATATCACC
GCCGACAAGCAGAAGAACGGCATCAAGGTGAACTTCAAGACCCGCCACAACATCGAGGACGGCAGCGTGC
AGCTCGCCGACCACTACCAGCAGAACACCCCCATCGGCGACGGCCCCGTGCTGCTGCCCGACAACCACTA
CCTGAGCACCCAGTCCAAGCTGAGCAAAGACCCCAACGAGAAGCGCGATCACATGGTCCTGCTGGAGTTC
GTGACCGCCGCCGGGATCACTCTCGGCATGGACGAGCTGTACAAGTCCGGACTCAGATCTAGTAGCGGAG
GTAGCGCATCCGGCGGAAGCGGAGGAAGCAACTCCCAGGGGCCTCTACGTGGGGGCCGAATGCCCAGCAC
CAAATCTTTCAACATGATGTCCCCAACGGGTGACAACTCGGAGTTGCTGGCTGAAATAAAAGCAGGCAAG
AGTCTGAAACCAACACCGCAGAGCAAGGGGCTGACAACAGTGTTCTCAGGCAGCGGGCAGCCAGCCTCCC
AGGTAGGCACTGGACGGGTGCCCCGCCCGGGCTCCCAGTGCCTGCCCAGTGCTCAGCCCTACCGCTTCTC
CCGGCAGCCTGAGTCACCACAGCCTGCGGTGTCACCTGGGCCATCTCGGGCCCGGAGCCCCACCCCACCA
GCCTCTGGGCCTCAGCCACTGCTCAATGGCAGCATAGTACCGGCACCACCTGCCACCCTAGCACCAGGAG
TGCATCTGGATGTGGAGGCCCTCATCCCCACACTTGATGAGCAGGGCCGGCCCATCCCGGAGTGGAAGCG
CCAGGTGATGGTCCGGAAGCTGCAGCAGAAAATGCAGGAGGAAGAGGAGCAGCGGAGGAAGGAAGAAGAG
GAGGAGGCCCGGCTGGCCAGCCTGCCCGCCTGGAGACGAGACATTCTTAGGAAGAAGCTGGAGGAGGAGA
GGGAGCAGAAGCGAAAAGAGGAGGAGCGGCAGAAGCTGGAGGAAATCCAGAGGGCGAAAGAACAGTCGGA
GAAGCTGCGGACACTAGGATACGACGAGGCCAAGCTCGCGCCCTGGCAGCGACAGGTCATCTTGAAGAAG
GGGGAGATCCCTAAGTAAGGATCCACCGGATCTAGATAACTGATCATAATCAG
