>Addgene plasmid #54253 | mEmerald-sEspin-C-18 | addgene partial sequence | sequence record 92353 | EGFP-C 5'-CATGGTCCTGCTGGAGTTCGTG-3'
GAGCTGTACAAGTCCGGACTCAGATCTAGTAGCGGAGGTAGCGCATCCGGCGGAAGCGGAGGAAGCAACT
CCCAGGGGCCTCTACGTGGGGGCCGAATGCCCAGCACCAAATCTTTCAACATGATGTCCCCAACGGGTGA
CAACTCGGAGTTGCTGGCTGAAATAAAAGCAGGCAAGAGTCTGAAACCAACACCGCAGAGCAAGGGGCTG
ACAACAGTGTTCTCAGGCAGCGGGCAGCCAGCCTCCCAGGTAGGCACTGGACGGGTGCCCCGCCCGGGCT
CCCAGTGCCTGCCCAGTGCTCAGCCCTACCGCTTCTCCCGGCAGCCTGAGTCACCACAGCCTGCGGTGTC
ACCTGGGCCATCTCGGGCCCGGAGCCCCACCCCACCAGCCTCTGGGCCTCAGCCACTGCTCAATGGCAGC
ATAGTACCGGCACCACCTGCCACCCTAGCACCAGGAGTGCATCTGGATGTGGAGGCCCTCATCCCCACAC
TTGATGAGCAGGGCCGGCCCATCCCGGAGTGGAAGCGCCAGGTGATGGTCCGGAAGCTGCAGCAGAAAAT
GCAGGAGGAAGAGGAGCAGCGGAGGAAGGAAGAAGAGGAGGAGGCCCGGCTGGCCAGCCTGCCCGCCTGG
AGACGAGACATTCTTAGGAAGAAGCTGGAGGAGGAGAGGGAGCAGAAGCGAAAAGAGGAGGAGCGGCAGA
AGCTGGAGGAAATCCAGAGGGCGAAAGAACAGTCGGAGAAGCTGCGGACACTAGGATACGACGAGGCCAA
GCTCGCGCCCTGGCAGCGACAGGTCATCTTGAAGAAGGGGGAGATCCCTAAGTAAGGATCCACCGGATCT
AGATAACTGATCATAATCAGCCATACCACATTTGTAGAGGTT
