[The description below was written by a language model from this plasmid's Addgene catalogue record.]
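Description:
mEmerald-sEspin-C-18 is a mammalian expression plasmid built on the mEmerald-C1 backbone (about 4.75 kb without the insert), a C1-style fluorescent protein fusion vector in which the gene of interest is placed downstream of the fluorophore. It is maintained in E. coli as a high-copy plasmid under kanamycin selection, and it carries a neomycin resistance marker that allows G418 selection of transfected mammalian cells. No feature table is provided, so the origin of replication and other backbone elements are not explicitly recorded. The listed 3′ sequencing primer does suggest that an SV40 polyadenylation signal follows the insert.

The payload is sEspin from rat (Rattus norvegicus), expressed from the CMV promoter, a strong constitutive promoter in most mammalian cell lines. mEmerald, a bright green GFP variant, is fused to the N-terminus of the espin protein. The record gives excitation and emission maxima of 487 nm and 509 nm. The "C-18" in the name probably denotes the C-type fusion orientation and an 18-residue linker between the two proteins, but the record does not state this, and the cloning method is listed as unknown.

Espin is an actin-bundling protein, and the record describes the construct's localization as actin bundling. The fusion therefore serves as a fluorescent localization marker, used in transient or stable transfection to label bundled actin filament structures for live- or fixed-cell fluorescence microscopy in the green channel.
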