Addgene plasmid #54253: mEmerald-sEspin-C-18
Purpose: Localization: Actin Bundling, Excitation: 487, Emission: 509
Depositing lab: Michael Davidson. Depositing organization: Florida State University, Tallahassee.
Backbone
  Vector backbone: mEmerald-C1
  Backbone size w/o insert (bp): 4750
  Vector type: Mammalian Expression
  Selectable markers: Neomycin (select with G418)
Growth in bacteria
  Bacterial resistance: Kanamycin, 50 μg/mL
  Growth temperature: 37°C
  Growth strain: DH5alpha
  Copy number: High Copy
Gene/Insert
  Gene/Insert name: sEspin (alt name: XM_006239484.1)
  Species: R. norvegicus (rat)
  Promoter: CMV
  Tag / fusion protein: mEmerald (N terminal on backbone)
  Cloning method: Unknown
  Sequencing primers: 5′ CMV-F; 3′ SV40pA-R
Terms and licenses: Academic/Nonprofit Terms; Industry Terms
Depositor comments: . Excitation = 487; Emission = 509. Localization data: Actin Bundling
How to cite: mEmerald-sEspin-C-18 was a gift from Michael Davidson (Addgene plasmid # 54253 ; http://n2t.net/addgene:54253 ; RRID:Addgene_54253)
